>Addgene plasmid #104265 | pHH0103 STXBP4 WW domain | addgene full sequence | sequence record 203219 | Addgene NGS Result
TTGACAATTAATCATCGGCTCGTATAATGTGTGGAATTGTGAGCGGATAACAATTTCACACAGGAAACAG
CCAGTCCGTTTAGGTGTTTTCACGAGCACTTCACCAACAAGGACCATAGATTATGAAAATCGAAGAACAC
CATCACCATCACCATTCCAGCGGTAAGCTTATGTCCCCTATACTAGGTTATTGGAAAATTAAGGGCCTTG
TGCAACCCACTCGACTTCTTTTGGAATATCTTGAAGAAAAATATGAAGAGCATTTGTATGAGCGCGATGA
AGGTGATAAATGGCGAAACAAAAAGTTTGAATTGGGTTTGGAGTTTCCCAATCTTCCTTATTATATTGAT
GGTGATGTTAAATTAACACAGTCTATGGCCATCATACGTTATATAGCTGACAAGCACAACATGTTGGGTG
GTTGTCCAAAAGAGCGTGCAGAGATTTCAATGCTTGAAGGAGCGGTTTTGGATATTAGATACGGTGTTTC
GAGAATTGCATATAGTAAAGACTTTGAAACTCTCAAAGTTGATTTTCTTAGCAAGCTACCTGAAATGCTG
AAAATGTTCGAAGATCGTTTATGTCATAAAACATATTTAAATGGTGATCATGTAACCCATCCTGACTTCA
TGTTGTATGACGCTCTTGATGTTGTTTTATACATGGACCCAATGTGCCTGGATGCGTTCCCAAAATTAGT
TTGTTTTAAAAAACGTATTGAAGCTATCCCACAAATTGATAAGTACTTGAAATCCAGCAAGTATATAGCA
TGGCCTTTGCAGGGCTGGCAAGCCACGTTTGGTGGTGGCGACCATCCTCCAAAATCGGATCTGGAAGTTC
TGTTCCAGGGGCCCCTGTCCAGCGGTCTGGTTCCGCGTGGTTCCGGTACCGCGGCCCAGCCGGCCGAAAA
TCTGTACTTCCAAGGTCGTCGTGCCTCTGTGGAGCTCGATATGGACTGTCTGCCGTATGGTTGGGAAGAA
GCCTACACCGCTGATGGCATTAAATACTTTATCAATCATGTGACGCAAACGACGAGCTGGATTCATCCGG
TGATGTCTGTTCTGTAGGCGGCCGCATA
[142 nt withheld, positions 1079-1220]
C
[98 nt withheld, positions 1222-1319]
AGTTTGTACTGGTGACGAAACTCAGTGTCTAGCTAGAGTGGC
[149 nt withheld, positions 1362-1510]
T
[41 nt withheld, positions 1512-1552]
T
[62 nt withheld, positions 1554-1615]
A
[35 nt withheld, positions 1617-1651]
CCTCCCTCAATCGGTTGAATGTCGCCCTTTTGTCTTTGGCGCTGGTAAACCATATGAA
[86 nt withheld, positions 1710-1795]
T
[54 nt withheld, positions 1797-1850]
CTAGCGCCGCCCTATACCTTGTCTGCCTCCCCGCGTTGCGTCGCGGTGCATGGAGCCGGGCCACCTCGAC
CTGAATGGAAGCCGGCGGCACCTCGCTAACGGATTCACCACTCCAAGAATTGGAGCCAATCAATTCTTGC
GGAGAACTGTGAATGCGCAAACCAACCCTTGGCAGAACATATCCATCGCGTCCGCCATCTCCAGCAGCCG
CACGCGGCGCATCTCGGGCAGCGTTGGGTCCTGGCCACGGGTGCGCATGATCGTGCTCCTGTCGTTGAGG
ACCCGGCTAGGCTGGCGGGGTTGCCTTACTGGTTAGCAGAATGAATCACCGATACGCGAGCGAACGTGAA
GCGACTGCTGCTGCAAAACGTCTGCGACCTGAGCAACAACATGAATGGTCTTCGGTTTCCGTGTTTCGTA
AAGTCTGGAAACGCGGAAGTCAGCGCCCTGCACCATTATGTTCCGGATCTGCATCGCAGGATGCTGCTGG
CTACCCTGTGGAACACCTACATCTGTATTAACGAAGCGCTGGCATTGACCCTGAGTGATTTTTCTCTGGT
CCCGCCGCATCCATACCGCCAGTTGTTTACCCTCACAACGTTCCAGTAACCGGGCATGTTCATCATCAGT
AACCCGTATCGTGAGCATCCTCTCTCGTTTCATCGGTATCATTACCCCCATGAACAGAAATCCCCCTTAC
ACGGAGGCATCAGTGACCAAACAGGAAAAAACCGCCCTTAACATGGCCCGCTTTATCAGAAGCCAGACAT
TAACGCTTCTGGAGAAACTCAACGAGCTGGACGCGGATGAACAGGCAGACATCTGTGAATCGCTTCACGA
CCACGCTGATGAGCTTTACCGCAGGATCCGCGAAATTGTAAGCGTTAATATTTTGTTAAAATTCGCGTTA
AATTTTTGTTAAATCAGCTCATTTTTTAACCAATAGGCCGAAATCGGCAAAATCCCTTATAAATCAAAAG
AATAGACCGAGATAGGGT
[37 nt withheld, positions 2849-2885]
AAAGAACGTGGACTCCAACGTCAAAGG
[49 nt withheld, positions 2913-2961]
T
[91 nt withheld, positions 2963-3053]
G
[124 nt withheld, positions 3055-3178]
CGCGGATCCTGCCTCGCGCGTTTCGGTGATGACGGTGAAAACCTCTGACACATGCAGCTCCCGGAGACGG
TCACAGCTTGTCTGTAAGCGGATGCCGGGAGCAGACAAGCCCGTCAGGGCGCGTCAGCGGGTGTTGGCGG
GTGTCGGGGCGCAGCCATGACCCAGTCACGTAGCGATAGCGGAGTGTATACTGGCTTAACTATGCGGCAT
CAGAGCAGATTGTACTGAGAGTGCACCATATGCGGTGTGAAATACCGCACAGATGCGTAAGGAGAAAATA
CCGCATCAGGCGCTCTTCCGCTTCCTCGCTCACTGACTCGCTGCGCTCGGTCGTTCGGCTGCGGCGAGCG
GTATCAGCTCACTCAAAGGCGGTAATACGGTTATCCACAGAATCAGGGGATAACGCAGGAAAGAACATGT
GAGCAAAAGGCCAGCAAAAGGCCAGGAACCGTAAAAAGGCCGCGTTGCTGGCGTTTTTCCATAGGCTCCG
CCCCCCTGACGAGCATCACAAAAATCGACGCTCAAGTCAGAGGTGGCGAAACCCGACAGGACTATAAAGA
TACCAGGGTTTCCCCCTGGAAGCTCCCTCGTGCGCTCTCCTGTTCCGACCCTGCCGCTTACCGGATACCT
GTCCGCCTTTCTCCCTTCGGGAAGCGTGGCGCTTTCTCATAGCTCACGCTGTAGGTATCTCAGTTCGGTG
TAGGTCGTTCGCTCCAAGCTGGGCTGTGTGCACGAACCCCCCGTTCAGCCCGACCGCTGCGCCTTATCCG
GTAACTATCGTCTTGAGTCCAACCCGGTAAGACACGACTTATCGCCACTGGCAGCAGCCACTGGTAACAG
GATTAGCAGAGCGAGGTATGTAGGCGGTGCTACAGAGTTCTTGAAGTGGTGGCCTAACTACGGCTACACT
AGAAGGACAGTATTTGGTATCTGCGCTCTGCTGAAGCCAGTTACCTTCGGAAAAAGAGTTGGTAGCTCTT
GATCCGGCAAACAAACCACCGCTGGTAGCGGTGGTTTTTTTGTTTGCAAGCAGCAGATTACGCGCAGAAA
AAAAGGATCTCAAGAAGATCCTTTGATCTTTTCTACGGGGTCTGACGCTCAGTGGAACGAAAACTCACGT
TAAGGGATTTTGGTCATGAGATTATCAAAAAGGATCTTCACCTAGATCCTTTTAAATTAAAAATGAAGTT
TTAAATCAATCTAAAGTATATATGAGTAAACTTGGTCTGACAGTTACCAATGCTTAATCAGTGAGGCACC
TATCTCAGCGATCTGTCTATTTCGTTCATCCATAGTTGCCTGACTCCCCGTCGTGTAGATAACTACGATA
CGGGAGGGCTTACCATCTGGCCCCAGTGCTGCAATGATACCGCGAGACCCACGCTCACCGGCTCCAGATT
TATCAGCAATAAACCAGCCAGCCGGAAGGGCCGAGCGCAGAAGTGGTCCTGCAACTTTATCCGCCTCCAT
CCAGTCTATTAATTGTTGCCGGGAAGCTAGAGTAAGTAGTTCGCCAGTTAATAGTTTGCGCAACGTTGTT
GCCATTGCTGCAGGCATCGTGGTGTCACGCTCGTCGTTTGGTATGGCTTCATTCAGCTCCGGTTCCCAAC
GATCAAGGCGAGTTACATGATCCCCCATGTTGTGCAAAAAAGCGGTTAGCTCCTTCGGTCCTCCGATCGT
TGTCAGAAGTAAGTTGGCCGCAGTGTTATCACTCATGGTTATGGCAGCACTGCATAATTCTCTTACTGTC
ATGCCATCCGTAAGATGCTTTTCTGTGACTGGTGAGTACTCAACCAAGTCATTCTGAGAATAGTGTATGC
GGCGACCGAGTTGCTCTTGCCCGGCGTCAACACGGGATAATACCGCGCCACATAGCAGAACTTTAAAAGT
GCTCATCATTGGAAAACGTTCTTCGGGGCGAAAACTCTCAAGGATCTTACCGCTGTTGAGATCCAGTTCG
ATGTAACCCACTCGTGCACCCAACTGATCTTCAGCATCTTTTACTTTCACCAGCGTTTCTGGGTGAGCAA
AAACAGGAAGGCAAAATGCCGCAAAAAAGGGAATAAGGGCGACACGGAAATGTTGAATACTCATACTCTT
CCTTTTTCAATATTATTGAAGCATTTATCAGGGTTATTGTCTCATGAGCGGATACATATTTGAATGTATT
TAGAAAAATAAACAAATAGGGGTTCCGCGCACATTTCCCCGAAAAGTGCCACCTGACGTCTAAGAAACCA
TTATTATCATGACATTAACCTATAAAAATAGGCGTATCACGAGGCCCTTTCGTCTTCAAGAATTCCCGAC
ACCATCGAATGGTGCAAAACCTTTCGCGGTATGGCATGATAGCGCCCGGAAGAGAGTCAATTCAGGGTGG
TGAATGTGAAACCAGTAACGTTATACGATGTCGCAGAGTATGCCGGTGTCTCTTATCAGACCGTTTCCCG
CGTGGTGAACCAGGCCAGCCACGTTTCTGCGAAAACGCGGGAAAAAGTGGAAGCGGCGATGGCGGAGCTG
AATTACATTCCCAACCGCGTGGCACAACAACTGGCGGGCAAACAGTCGTTGCTGATTGGCGTTGCCACCT
CCAGTCTGGCCCTGCACGCGCCGTCGCAAATTGTCGCGGCGATTAAATCTCGCGCCGATCAACTGGGTGC
CAGCGTGGTGGTGTCGATGGTAGAACGAAGCGGCGTCGAAGCCTGTAAAGCGGCGGTGCACAATCTTCTC
GCGCAACGCGTCAGTGGGCTGATCATTAACTATCCGCTGGATGACCAGGATGCCATTGCTGTGGAAGCTG
CCTGCACTAATGTTCCGGCGTTATTTCTTGATGTCTCTGACCAGACACCCATCAACAGTATTATTTTCTC
CCATGAAGACGGTACGCGACTGGGCGTGGAGCATCTGGTCGCATTGGGTCACCAGCAAATCGCGCTGTTA
GCGGGCCCATTAAGTTCTGTCTCGGCGCGTCTGCGTCTGGCTGGCTGGCATAAATATCTCACTCGCAATC
AAATTCAGCCGATAGCGGAACGGGAAGGCGACTGGAGTGCCATGTCCGGTTTTCAACAAACCATGCAAAT
GCTGAATGAGGGCATCGTTCCCACTGCGATGCTGGTTGCCAACGATCAGATGGCGCTGGGCGCAATGCGC
GCCATTACCGAGTCCGGGCTGCGCGTTGGTGCGGATATCTCGGTAGTGGGATACGACGATACCGAAGACA
GCTCATGTTATATCCCGCCGTTAACCACCATCAAACAGGATTTTCGCCTGCTGGGGCAAACCAGCGTGGA
CCGCTTGCTGCAACTCTCTCAGGGCCAGGCGGTGAAGGGCAATCAGCTGTTGCCCGTCTCACTGGTGAAA
AGAAAAACCACCCTGGCGCCCAATACGCAAACCGCCTCTCCCCGCGCGTTGGCCGATTCATTAATGCAGC
TGGCACGACAGGTTTCCCGACTGGAAAGCGGGCAGTGAGCGCAACGCAATTAATGTAAGTTAGCTCACTC
ATTAGGCACAATTCTCATGTTTGACAGCTTATCATCGACTGCACGGTGCACCAATGCTTCTGGCGTCAGG
CAGCCATCGGAAGCTGTGGTATGGCTGTGCAGGTCGTAAATCACTGCATAATTCGTGTCGCTCAAGGCGC
ACTCCCGTTCTGGATAATGTTTTTTGCGCCGACATCATAACGGTTCTGGCAAATATTCTGAAATGAGCTG
Features (pLannotate 1.2.2; 21 found; start..end, strand, type, name):
      1..29      +  promoter       tac promoter: strong E. coli promoter; hybrid between the trp and lac UV5 promoters
     37..53      +  protein_bind   lac operator: The lac repressor binds to the lac operator to inhibit transcription in E. coli. This inhibition can be relieved by adding lactose or isopropyl-β-D-thiogalactopyranoside (IPTG). lac repressor encoded by lacI
    138..155     +  CDS            6xHis: 6xHis affinity tag
    171..824     +  CDS            GST26_SCHJA: Experimental evidence at protein level: Swiss-Prot protein existence level 1. GST isoenzymes appear to play a central role in the parasite detoxification system. Other functions are also suspected including a role in increasing the solubility of haematin in the parasite gut. From Schistosoma japonicum (Blood fluke).
    945..1064    +  CDS            STXBP4 (fragment): STXB4_HUMAN - Experimental evidence at protein level: Swiss-Prot protein existence level 1. Plays a role in the translocation of transport vesicles from the cytoplasm to the plasma membrane. Inhibits the translocation of SLC2A4 from intracellular vesicles to the plasma membrane by STX4A binding and preventing the interaction between STX4A and VAMP2. Stimulation with insulin disrupts the interaction with STX4A, leading to increased levels of SLC2A4 at the plasma membrane. May also play a role in the regulation of insulin release by pancreatic beta cells after stimulation by glucose (By similari
   1083..1130    +  terminator     fd terminator (sequence withheld): central terminator from bacteriophage fd (Otsuka and Kunisawa, 1982)
   1135..1347    +  CDS            M13 gene III (fragment) (sequence partly withheld): pIII; III; minor coat protein
   1362..1832    +  CDS            M13 gene III (fragment) (sequence partly withheld): pIII; III; minor coat protein
   1854..1924    +  CDS            TcR (fragment): tetracycline efflux protein; tet; confers resistance to tetracycline
   2166..2546    -  CDS            YPB1_ECOLX: Protein predicted: Swiss-Prot protein existence level 4. From Escherichia coli.
   2563..2714    +  CDS            rop (fragment): Rop protein, which maintains plasmids at low copy number; rop
   2750..3178    -  rep_origin     f1 ori (sequence partly withheld): f1 bacteriophage origin of replication; arrow indicates direction of (+) strand synthesis
   3187..3226    +  CDS            rop (fragment): Rop protein, which maintains plasmids at low copy number; rop
   3328..3468    +  misc_feature   bom: basis of mobility region from pBR322
   3654..4241    -  rep_origin     ori: high-copy-number ColE1/pMB1/pBR322/pUC origin of replication
   4412..5272    -  CDS            AmpR: β-lactamase; bla; confers resistance to ampicillin, carbenicillin, and related antibiotics
   5273..5377    -  promoter       AmpR promoter: bla
   5486..5563    +  promoter       lacIq promoter: lacI (mutant); In the lacIq allele, a single base change in the promoter boosts expression of the lacI gene about 10-fold.
   5564..6646    +  CDS            lacI: lac repressor; lacI; The lac repressor binds to the lac operator to inhibit transcription in E. coli. This inhibition can be relieved by adding lactose or isopropyl-β-D-thiogalactopyranoside (IPTG).
   6659..6680    +  protein_bind   CAP binding site: CAP binding activates transcription in the presence of cAMP. E. coli catabolite activator protein
   6699..6716    +  promoter       tet promoter (fragment): E. coli promoter for tetracycline efflux protein gene
