[The description below was written by a language model from this plasmid's Addgene catalogue record and pLannotate feature annotations shown in this document.]
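Description:
pHH0103 STXBP4 WW domain is a bacterial expression plasmid of about 6.9 kb for producing the WW domain of human STXBP4 (also known as Synip) as a GST fusion protein in E. coli. It replicates from a ColE1/pMB1-type origin, with a pBR322 bom region nearby, and is selected with ampicillin through the β-lactamase gene. An f1 origin is also present. The annotation further picks up fragments of M13 gene III, rop and the tetracycline resistance gene. These lie downstream of the expression cassette's fd terminator or elsewhere in the backbone, and they look like leftovers from a phagemid-type ancestor rather than working parts of this construct, although the record does not state the backbone's history.

Expression is driven by the tac promoter followed by a lac operator. The plasmid carries its own lacI gene under the lacIq promoter, so transcription is repressed until it is induced with IPTG. The annotated reading frame begins with a 6xHis tag, followed by Schistosoma japonicum GST. According to the depositor comments, a linker comes next whose sequence resembles a TEV protease recognition site, which would in principle allow the tags to be removed. The WW domain follows as a 183 bp insert, codon-optimised for bacteria and cloned between SfiI and NotI sites, and the fd terminator closes the cassette. The His and GST tags allow affinity purification or immobilisation of the domain. This suits in vitro binding and specificity studies of WW domain interactions with peptide ligands, though the record states the purpose only as bacterial expression of the domain.
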