Addgene plasmid #104265: pHH0103 STXBP4 WW domain
Purpose: Bacterial expression of WW domain from STXBP4
Depositing lab: Sachdev Sidhu & Marius Sudol. Depositing organization: University of Toronto.
Backbone
  Vector backbone: pHH0103
  Vector type: Bacterial Expression
Growth in bacteria
  Bacterial resistance: Ampicillin, 100 μg/mL
  Growth temperature: 37°C
  Growth strain: DH5alpha
  Copy number: Unknown
Gene/Insert
  Gene/Insert name: STXBP4 WW domain
  Species: H. sapiens (human)
  Insert size (bp): 183
  Mutation: codon optimized for expression in bacteria
  Entrez Gene: STXBP4 (a.k.a. Synip)
  Promoter: tac
  Tag / fusion protein: GST (N terminal on backbone)
  Cloning method: Restriction Enzyme; 5′ cloning site SfiI (unknown if destroyed); 3′ cloning site NotI (unknown if destroyed)
  Sequencing primers: 5′ pGEX-5'
Terms and licenses: Academic/Nonprofit Terms; Industry Terms: Not Available to Industry
Depositor comments: Amino acid sequence: Linker - ENLYFQGRRASV(gagctc) and WW domain - DMDCLPYGWEEAYTADGIKYFINHVTQTTSWIHPVMSVL
How to cite: pHH0103 STXBP4 WW domain was a gift from Sachdev Sidhu & Marius Sudol (Addgene plasmid # 104265 ; http://n2t.net/addgene:104265 ; RRID:Addgene_104265)
