>Addgene plasmid #104265 | pHH0103 STXBP4 WW domain | depositor partial sequence | sequence record 197417 | WW domain with linker
GGCCCAGCCGGCCGAAAATCTGTACTTCCAAGGTCGTCGTGCCTCTGTGGAGCTCGATATGGACTGTCTG
CCGTATGGTTGGGAAGAAGCCTACACCGCTGATGGCATTAAATACTTTATCAATCATGTGACGCAAACGA
CGAGCTGGATTCATCCGGTGATGTCTGTTCTGTAGGCGGCCGC
